Addgene plasmid #61989: NET33 pEGFP-N2 (597)
Purpose: mammalian expression of nuclear envelope transmembrane protein
Depositing lab: Eric Schirmer. Depositing organization: University of Edinburgh. Publication: System analysis shows distinct mechanisms and common principles of nuclear envelope protein dynamics. Zuleger N, Kelly DA, Richardson AC, Kerr AR, Goldberg MW, Goryachev AB, Schirmer EC. J Cell Biol. 2011 Apr 4;193(1):109-23. doi: 10.1083/jcb.201009068. Epub 2011 Mar 28. PubMed 21444689.
Backbone
  Vector backbone: pEGFP-N2
  Backbone manufacturer: Clontech
  Vector type: Mammalian Expression
Growth in bacteria
  Bacterial resistance: Kanamycin, 50 μg/mL
  Growth temperature: 37°C
  Growth strain: DH5alpha
  Copy number: High Copy
Gene/Insert
  Gene/Insert name: NET33 (alt name: SCARA5)
  Species: H. sapiens (human)
  GenBank ID: AAH33153.1
  Entrez Gene: SCARA5 (a.k.a. UNQ2938/PRO28700, NET33, Tesr)
  Promoter: CMV
  Tag / fusion protein: EGFP (C terminal on backbone)
  Cloning method: Unknown
  Sequencing primers: 5′ CMV-F; 3′ mRFP1-R
Terms and licenses: Academic/Nonprofit Terms; Industry Terms: Not Available to Industry
How to cite: NET33 pEGFP-N2 (597) was a gift from Eric Schirmer (Addgene plasmid # 61989 ; http://n2t.net/addgene:61989 ; RRID:Addgene_61989)
