[The description below was written by a language model from this plasmid's Addgene catalogue record and pLannotate feature annotations shown in this document.]
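Description:
NET33 pEGFP-N2 (597) is a mammalian expression plasmid built on the Clontech pEGFP-N2 backbone, carrying the human nuclear envelope transmembrane protein NET33, also known as SCARA5. The coding sequence sits in the multiple cloning site downstream of the human cytomegalovirus immediate-early enhancer and promoter and upstream of the backbone's EGFP, so the protein is expressed with a C-terminal EGFP tag. The SV40 polyadenylation signal terminates the transcript. In the annotated full sequence, the SCARA5 match is called as a fragment, and a stretch of a few hundred bases between it and the downstream MCS remnant is left unannotated. The record does not say whether this reflects an isoform difference from the reference protein or simply the limits of the automated annotation. The cloning method is also unrecorded.

The plasmid is propagated in E. coli at high copy from a ColE1/pUC-type origin under kanamycin selection. The Tn5 aminoglycoside phosphotransferase (NeoR/KanR) cassette is preceded by both a bacterial bla-type promoter and the SV40 enhancer/early promoter and ends with the HSV TK polyadenylation signal. The same gene therefore confers kanamycin resistance in bacteria and can support G418 selection of stably transfected mammalian cells. An f1 origin is also present, which allows single-stranded DNA production. Short hits to ble, bGH poly(A) and SV40 large T antigen are small fragments, probably backbone remnants or annotation artefacts rather than functional elements.

The stated purpose is mammalian expression of a nuclear envelope transmembrane protein. The fluorescent fusion is suited to live-cell imaging of the protein's localisation and mobility, in keeping with the associated study of nuclear envelope protein dynamics.
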