Features (pLannotate 1.2.2; 16 found; start..end, strand, type, name):
    154..948     +  CDS            NeoR/KanR: aminoglycoside phosphotransferase from Tn5; aph(3')-II (or nptII); confers resistance to neomycin, kanamycin, and G418 (Geneticin®)
    969..1121    +  CDS            ble (fragment): BLE_KLEPN - Experimental evidence at protein level: Swiss-Prot protein existence level 1. Binding protein with a strong affinity to the bleomycin family of antibiotics. Binds to CL990; an antimitotic-antibiotic compound. From Klebsiella pneumoniae.
   1180..1227    +  polyA_signal   HSV TK poly(A) signal: herpes simplex virus thymidine kinase polyadenylation signal (Cole and Stacy, 1985)
   1318..1334    -  polyA_signal   bGH poly(A) signal (fragment): bovine growth hormone polyadenylation signal
   1556..2144    +  rep_origin     ori: high-copy-number ColE1/pMB1/pBR322/pUC origin of replication
   2319..2622    +  enhancer       CMV enhancer: human cytomegalovirus immediate early enhancer
   2623..2826    +  promoter       CMV promoter: human cytomegalovirus (CMV) immediate early promoter
   2849..2876    +  misc_feature   MCS (fragment): multiple cloning site
   2879..3802    +  CDS            SCARA5 (fragment): SCAR5_HUMAN - Experimental evidence at protein level: Swiss-Prot protein existence level 1. Ferritin receptor that mediates non-transferrin-dependent delivery of iron. Mediates cellular uptake of ferritin-bound iron by stimulating ferritin endocytosis from the cell surface with consequent iron delivery within the cell. Delivery of iron to cells by ferritin is required for the development of specific cell types, suggesting the existence of cell type-specific mechanisms of iron traffic in organogenesis, which alternatively utilize transferrin or non- transferrin iron delivery pathways. Ferritin
   4080..4096    +  misc_feature   MCS (fragment): multiple cloning site
   4109..4828    +  CDS            EGFP: the original enhanced GFP (Yang et al., 1996) mammalian codon-optimized
   4845..4928    +  CDS            large T antigen (fragment): large T antigen from SV40 (simian virus 40)
   4951..5072    +  polyA_signal   SV40 poly(A) signal: SV40 polyadenylation signal
   5106..5534    -  rep_origin     f1 ori (sequence partly withheld): f1 bacteriophage origin of replication; arrow indicates direction of (+) strand synthesis
   5561..5665    +  promoter       AmpR promoter: bla
   5667..119     +  promoter       SV40 promoter (across the origin): SV40 enhancer and early promoter
>Addgene plasmid #61989 | NET33 pEGFP-N2 (597) | addgene full sequence | sequence record 399875 | Addgene NGS Result
ATTCTCCGCCCCATGGCTGACTAATTTTTTTTATTTATGCAGAGGCCGAGGCCGCCTCGGCCTCTGAGCT
ATTCCAGAAGTAGTGAGGAGGCTTTTTTGGAGGCCTAGGCTTTTGCAAAGATCGATCAAGAGACAGGATG
AGGATCGTTTCGCATGATTGAACAAGATGGATTGCACGCAGGTTCTCCGGCCGCTTGGGTGGAGAGGCTA
TTCGGCTATGACTGGGCACAACAGACAATCGGCTGCTCTGATGCCGCCGTGTTCCGGCTGTCAGCGCAGG
GGCGCCCGGTTCTTTTTGTCAAGACCGACCTGTCCGGTGCCCTGAATGAACTGCAAGACGAGGCAGCGCG
GCTATCGTGGCTGGCCACGACGGGCGTTCCTTGCGCAGCTGTGCTCGACGTTGTCACTGAAGCGGGAAGG
GACTGGCTGCTATTGGGCGAAGTGCCGGGGCAGGATCTCCTGTCATCTCACCTTGCTCCTGCCGAGAAAG
TATCCATCATGGCTGATGCAATGCGGCGGCTGCATACGCTTGATCCGGCTACCTGCCCATTCGACCACCA
AGCGAAACATCGCATCGAGCGAGCACGTACTCGGATGGAAGCCGGTCTTGTCGATCAGGATGATCTGGAC
GAAGAGCATCAGGGGCTCGCGCCAGCCGAACTGTTCGCCAGGCTCAAGGCGAGCATGCCCGACGGCGAGG
ATCTCGTCGTGACCCATGGCGATGCCTGCTTGCCGAATATCATGGTGGAAAATGGCCGCTTTTCTGGATT
CATCGACTGTGGCCGGCTGGGTGTGGCGGACCGCTATCAGGACATAGCGTTGGCTACCCGTGATATTGCT
GAAGAGCTTGGCGGCGAATGGGCTGACCGCTTCCTCGTGCTTTACGGTATCGCCGCTCCCGATTCGCAGC
GCATCGCCTTCTATCGCCTTCTTGACGAGTTCTTCTGAGCGGGACTCTGGGGTTCGAAATGACCGACCAA
GCGACGCCCAACCTGCCATCACGAGATTTCGATTCCACCGCCGCCTTCTATGAAAGGTTGGGCTTCGGAA
TCGTTTTCCGGGACGCCGGCTGGATGATCCTCCAGCGCGGGGATCTCATGCTGGAGTTCTTCGCCCACCC
TAGGGGGAGGCTAACTGAAACACGGAAGGAGACAATACCGGAAGGAACCCGCGCTATGACGGCAATAAAA
AGACAGAATAAAACGCACGGTGTTGGGTCGTTTGTTCATAAACGCGGGGTTCGGTCCCAGGGCTGGCACT
CTGTCGATACCCCACCGAGACCCCATTGGGGCCAATACGCCCGCGTTTCTTCCTTTTCCCCACCCCACCC
CCCAAGTTCGGGTGAAGGCCCAGGGCTCGCAGCCAACGTCGGGGCGGCAGGCCCTGCCATAGCCTCAGGT
TACTCATATATACTTTAGATTGATTTAAAACTTCATTTTTAATTTAAAAGGATCTAGGTGAAGATCCTTT
TTGATAATCTCATGACCAAAATCCCTTAACGTGAGTTTTCGTTCCACTGAGCGTCAGACCCCGTAGAAAA
GATCAAAGGATCTTCTTGAGATCCTTTTTTTCTGCGCGTAATCTGCTGCTTGCAAACAAAAAAACCACCG
CTACCAGCGGTGGTTTGTTTGCCGGATCAAGAGCTACCAACTCTTTTTCCGAAGGTAACTGGCTTCAGCA
GAGCGCAGATACCAAATACTGTTCTTCTAGTGTAGCCGTAGTTAGGCCACCACTTCAAGAACTCTGTAGC
ACCGCCTACATACCTCGCTCTGCTAATCCTGTTACCAGTGGCTGCTGCCAGTGGCGATAAGTCGTGTCTT
ACCGGGTTGGACTCAAGACGATAGTTACCGGATAAGGCGCAGCGGTCGGGCTGAACGGGGGGTTCGTGCA
CACAGCCCAGCTTGGAGCGAACGACCTACACCGAACTGAGATACCTACAGCGTGAGCTATGAGAAAGCGC
CACGCTTCCCGAAGGGAGAAAGGCGGACAGGTATCCGGTAAGCGGCAGGGTCGGAACAGGAGAGCGCACG
AGGGAGCTTCCAGGGGGAAACGCCTGGTATCTTTATAGTCCTGTCGGGTTTCGCCACCTCTGACTTGAGC
GTCGATTTTTGTGATGCTCGTCAGGGGGGCGGAGCCTATGGAAAAACGCCAGCAACGCGGCCTTTTTACG
GTTCCTGGCCTTTTGCTGGCCTTTTGCTCACATGTTCTTTCCTGCGTTATCCCCTGATTCTGTGGATAAC
CGTATTACCGCCATGCATTAGTTATTAATAGTAATCAATTACGGGGTCATTAGTTCATAGCCCATATATG
GAGTTCCGCGTTACATAACTTACGGTAAATGGCCCGCCTGGCTGACCGCCCAACGACCCCCGCCCATTGA
CGTCAATAATGACGTATGTTCCCATAGTAACGCCAATAGGGACTTTCCATTGACGTCAATGGGTGGAGTA
TTTACGGTAAACTGCCCACTTGGCAGTACATCAAGTGTATCATATGCCAAGTACGCCCCCTATTGACGTC
AATGACGGTAAATGGCCCGCCTGGCATTATGCCCAGTACATGACCTTATGGGACTTTCCTACTTGGCAGT
ACATCTACGTATTAGTCATCGCTATTACCATGGTGATGCGGTTTTGGCAGTACATCAATGGGCGTGGATA
GCGGTTTGACTCACGGGGATTTCCAAGTCTCCACCCCATTGACGTCAATGGGAGTTTGTTTTGGCACCAA
AATCAACGGGACTTTCCAAAATGTCGTAACAACTCCGCCCCATTGACGCAAATGGGCGGTAGGCGTGTAC
GGTGGGAGGTCTATATAAGCAGAGCTGGTTTAGTGAACCGTCAGATCCGCTAGCGCTACCGGACTCAGAT
CTCGAGTGATGGAGAACAAAGCTATGTACCTACACACCGTCAGCGACTGTGACACCAGCTCCATCTGTGA
GGATTCCTTTGATGGCAGGAGCCTGTCCAAGCTGAACCTGTGTGAGGATGGTCCATGTCACAAACGGCGG
GCAAGCATCTGCTGTACCCAGCTGGGGTCCCTGTCGGCCCTGAAGCATGCTGTCCTGGGGCTCTACCTGC
TGGTCTTCCTGATTCTTGTGGGCATCTTCATCTTAGCAGTGTCCAGGCCGCGCAGCTCCCCTGACGACCT
GAAGGCCCTGACTCGCAATGTGAACCGGCTGAATGAGAGCTTCCGGGACTTGCAGCTGCGGCTGCTGCAG
GCTCCGCTGCAAGCGGACCTGACGGAGCAGGTGTGGAAGGTGCAGGACGCGCTGCAGAACCAGTCAGACT
CGTTGCTGGCGCTGGCGGGCGCAGTGCAGCGGCTGGAGGGCGCGCTATGGGGGCTGCAGGCGCAGGCGGT
GCAGACCGAGCAGGCGGTGGCCCTGCTGCGGGACCGCACGGGCCAGCAGAGCGACACGGCGCAGCTGGAG
CTCTACCAGCTGCAGGTGGAGAGCAACAGTAGCCAGCTGCTGCTGAGGCGCCACGCGGGCCTGCTGGACG
GGCTGGCGCGCAGGGTGGGCATCCTGGGCGAGGAGCTGGCCGACGTGGGCGGCGTGCTGCGCGGCCTCAA
CCACAGCCTGTCCTACGACGTGGCCCTCCACCGCACGCGGCTGCAGGACCTGCGGGTGCTGGTGAGCAAC
GCCAGCGAGGACACGCGCCGCCTGCGCCTGGCGCACGTAGGCATGGAGCTGCAGCTGAAGCAGGAGCTGG
CCATGCTCAACGCGGTCACCGAGGACCTGCGCCTCAAGGACTGGGAGCACTCCATCGCACTGCGGAACAT
CTCCCTCGCGAAAGGGCCACCGGGACCCAAAGGTGATCAGGGGGATGAAGGAAAGGAAGGCAGGCCTGGC
ATCCCTGGATTGCCTGGACTTCGAGGTCTGCCCGGGGAGAGAGGTACCCCAGGATTGCCCGGGCCCAAGG
GCGATGATGGGAAGCTGGGGGCCACAGGACCAATGGGCATGCGTGGGTTCAAAGGTGACCGAGGCCCAAA
AGGAGAGAAAGGAGAGAAAGGAGACAGAGCTGGGGATGCCAGTAAGGACATTCTGCTGGGGCCGTGGGAT
ATGGTGTTGGCACAGGGGCGGCCCGGGATCCACCGGCCGGTCGCCACCATGGTGAGCAAGGGCGAGGAGC
TGTTCACCGGGGTGGTGCCCATCCTGGTCGAGCTGGACGGCGACGTAAACGGCCACAAGTTCAGCGTGTC
CGGCGAGGGCGAGGGCGATGCCACCTACGGCAAGCTGACCCTGAAGTTCATCTGCACCACCGGCAAGCTG
CCCGTGCCCTGGCCCACCCTCGTGACCACCCTGACCTACGGCGTGCAGTGCTTCAGCCGCTACCCCGACC
ACATGAAGCAGCACGACTTCTTCAAGTCCGCCATGCCCGAAGGCTACGTCCAGGAGCGCACCATCTTCTT
CAAGGACGACGGCAACTACAAGACCCGCGCCGAGGTGAAGTTCGAGGGCGACACCCTGGTGAACCGCATC
GAGCTGAAGGGCATCGACTTCAAGGAGGACGGCAACATCCTGGGGCACAAGCTGGAGTACAACTACAACA
GCCACAACGTCTATATCATGGCCGACAAGCAGAAGAACGGCATCAAGGTGAACTTCAAGATCCGCCACAA
CATCGAGGACGGCAGCGTGCAGCTCGCCGACCACTACCAGCAGAACACCCCCATCGGCGACGGCCCCGTG
CTGCTGCCCGACAACCACTACCTGAGCACCCAGTCCGCCCTGAGCAAAGACCCCAACGAGAAGCGCGATC
ACATGGTCCTGCTGGAGTTCGTGACCGCCGCCGGGATCACTCTCGGCATGGACGAGCTGTACAAGTAAAG
CGGCCGCGACTCTAGATCATAATCAGCCATACCACATTTGTAGAGGTTTTACTTGCTTTAAAAAACCTCC
CACACCTCCCCCTGAACCTGAAACATAAAATGAATGCAATTGTTGTTGTTAACTTGTTTATTGCAGCTTA
TAATGGTTACAAATAAAGCAATAGCATCACAAATTTCACAAATAAAGCATTTTTTTCACTGCATTCTAGT
TGTGGTTTGTCCAAACTCATCAATGTATCTTAAGGCGTAAATTGTAAGCGTTAATATTTTGTTAAAATTC
GCGTTAAATTTTTGTTAAATCAGCTCATTTTTTAACCAATAGGCCGAAATCGGCAAAATCCCTTATAAAT
CAAAAGAATAGACCGAGATAGGGT
[37 nt withheld, positions 5205-5241]
AAAGAACGTGGACTCCAACGTCAAAGG
[49 nt withheld, positions 5269-5317]
T
[91 nt withheld, positions 5319-5409]
G
[124 nt withheld, positions 5411-5534]
CAGGTGGCACTTTTCGGGGAAATGTGCGCGGAACCCCTATTTGTTTATTTTTCTAAATACATTCAAATAT
GTATCCGCTCATGAGACAATAACCCTGATAAATGCTTCAATAATATTGAAAAAGGAAGAGTCCTGAGGCG
GAAAGAACCAGCTGTGGAATGTGTGTCAGTTAGGGTGTGGAAAGTCCCCAGGCTCCCCAGCAGGCAGAAG
TATGCAAAGCATGCATCTCAATTAGTCAGCAACCAGGTGTGGAAAGTCCCCAGGCTCCCCAGCAGGCAGA
AGTATGCAAAGCATGCATCTCAATTAGTCAGCAACCATAGTCCCGCCCCTAACTCCGCCCATCCCGCCCC
TAACTCCGCCCAGTTCCGCCC
