>Addgene plasmid #61989 | NET33 pEGFP-N2 (597) | addgene partial sequence | sequence record 102430 | CMV-F 5'-CGCAAATGGGCGGTAGGCGTG-3'
GAGCTGGTTTAGTGAACCGTCAGATCCGCTAGCGCTACCGGACTCAGATCTCGAGTGATGGAGAACAAAG
CTATGTACCTACACACCGTCAGCGACTGTGACACCAGCTCCATCTGTGAGGATTCCTTTGATGGCAGGAG
CCTGTCCAAGCTGAACCTGTGTGAGGATGGTCCATGTCACAAACGGCGGGCAAGCATCTGCTGTACCCAG
CTGGGGTCCCTGTCGGCCCTGAAGCATGCTGTCCTGGGGCTCTACCTGCTGGTCTTCCTGATTCTTGTGG
GCATCTTCATCTTAGCAGTGTCCAGGCCGCGCAGCTCCCCTGACGACCTGAAGGCCCTGACTCGCAATGT
GAACCGGCTGAATGAGAGCTTCCGGGACTTGCAGCTGCGGCTGCTGCAGGCTCCGCTGCAAGCGGACCTG
ACGGAGCAGGTGTGGAAGGTGCAGGACGCGCTGCAGAACCAGTCAGACTCGTTGCTGGCGCTGGCGGGCG
CAGTGCAGCGGCTGGAGGGCGCGCTATGGGGGCTGCAGGCGCAGGCGGTGCAGACCGAGCAGGCGGTGGC
CCTGCTGCGGGACCGCACGGGCCAGCAGAGCGACACGGCGCAGCTGGAGCTCTACCAGCTGCAGGTGGAG
AGCAACAGTAGCCAGCTGCTGCTGAGGCGCCACGCGGGCCTGCTGGACGGGCTGGCGCGCAGGGTGGGCA
TCCTGGGCGAGGAGCTGGCCGACGTGGGCGGCGTGCTGCGCGGCCTCAACCACAGCCTGTCCTACGACGT
GGCCCTCCACCGCACGCGGCTGCAGGACCTGCGGGTGCTGGTGAGCAACGCCAGCGAGGACACGCGCCGC
CTGCGCCTGGCGCACGTAGGCATGGAGCTGCAGCTGAAGCA
