>Addgene plasmid #61989 | NET33 pEGFP-N2 (597) | addgene partial sequence | sequence record 102712 | C-ter-GFP 5'-CTCCTCGCCCTTGCTCAC-3'
ACACCATATCCCACGGCCCCAGCAGAATGTCCTTACTGGCATCCCCAGCTCTGTCTCCTTTCTCTCCTTT
CTCTCCTTTTGGGCCTCGGTCACCTTTGAACCCACGCATGCCCATTGGTCCTGTGGCCCCCAGCTTCCCA
TCATCGCCCTTGGGCCCGGGCAATCCTGGGGTACCTCTCTCCCCGGGCAGACCTCGAAGTCCAGGCAATC
CAGGGATGCCAGGCCTGCCTTCCTTTCCTTCATCCCCCTGATCACCTTTGGGTCCCGGTGGCCCTTTCGC
GAGGGAGATGTTCCGCAGTGCGATGGAGTGCTCCCAGTCCTTGAGGCGCAGGTCCTCGGTGACCGCGTTG
AGCATGGCCAGCTCCTGCTTCAGCTGCAGCTCCATGCCTACGTGCGCCAGGCGCAGGCGGCGCGTGTCCT
CGCTGGCGTTGCTCACCAGCACCCGCAGGTCCTGCAGCCGCGTGCGGTGGAGGGCCACGTCGTAGGACAG
GCTGTGGTTGAGGCCGCGCAGCACGCCGCCCACGTCGGCCAGCTCCTCGCCCAGGATGCCCACCCTGCGC
GCCAGCCCGTCCAGCAGGCCCGCGTGGCGCCTCAGCAGCAGCTGGCTACTGTTGCTCTCCACCTGCAGCT
GGTAGAGCTCCAGCTGCGCCGTGTCGCTCTGCTGGCCCGTGCGGTCCCGCAGCAGGGCCACCGCCTGCTC
GGTCTGCACCGCCTGCGCCTGCAGCCCCCATAGCGCGCCCTCCAGCCGCTGCACTGCGCCCGCCAGCGCC
AGCAACGAGTCTGACTGGTTCTGCAGCGCGTCCTGCACCTTCCACACCTGCTCCGTCAGGTCCGCTTG
